>Addgene plasmid #76150 | PRKAR2B gRNA (BRDN0001147301) | addgene full sequence | sequence record 185284 | Addgene Assembled Sequence
CCCGGGTGCAAAGATGGATAAAGTTTTAAACAGAGAGGAATCTTTGCAGCTAATGGACCTTCTAGGTCTT
GAAAGGAGTGGGAATTGGCTCCGGTGCCCGTCAGTGGGCAGAGCGCACATCGCCCACAGTCCCCGAGAAG
TTGGGGGGAGGGGTCGGCAATTGATCCGGTGCCTAGAGAAGGTGGCGCGGGGTAAACTGGGAAAGTGATG
TCGTGTACTGGCTCCGCCTTTTTCCCGAGGGTGGGGGAGAACCGTATATAAGTGCAGTAGTCGCCGTGAA
CGTTCTTTTTCGCAACGGGTTTGCCGCCAGAACACAGGTAAGTGCCGTGTGTGGTTCCCGCGGGCCTGGC
CTCTTTACGGGTTATGGCCCTTGCGTGCCTTGAATTACTTCCACCTGGCTGCAGTACGTGATTCTTGATC
CCGAGCTTCGGGTTGGAAGTGGGTGGGAGAGTTCGAGGCCTTGCGCTTAAGGAGCCCCTTCGCCTCGTGC
TTGAGTTGAGGCCTGGCCTGGGCGCTGGGGCCGCCGCGTGCGAATCTGGTGGCACCTTCGCGCCTGTCTC
GCTGCTTTCGATAAGTCTCTAGCCATTTAAAATTTTTGATGACCTGCTGCGACGCTTTTTTTCTGGCAAG
ATAGTCTTGTAAATGCGGGCCAAGATCTGCACACTGGTATTTCGGTTTTTGGGGCCGCGGGCGGCGACGG
GGCCCGTGCGTCCCAGCGCACATGTTCGGCGAGGCGGGGCCTGCGAGCGCGGCCACCGAGAATCGGACGG
GGGTAGTCTCAAGCTGGCCGGCCTGCTCTGGTGCCTGGCCTCGCGCCGCCGTGTATCGCCCCGCCCTGGG
CGGCAAGGCTGGCCCGGTCGGCACCAGTTGCGTGAGCGGAAAGATGGCCGCTTCCCGGCCCTGCTGCAGG
GAGCTCAAAATGGAGGACGCGGCGCTCGGGAGAGCGGGCGGGTGAGTCACCCACACAAAGGAAAAGGGCC
TTTCCGTCCTCAGCCGTCGCTTCATGTGACTCCACGGAGTACCGGGCGCCGTCCAGGCACCTCGATTAGT
TCTCGAGCTTTTGGAGTACGTCGTCTTTAGGTTGGGGGGAGGGGTTTTATGCGATGGAGTTTCCCCACAC
TGAGTGGGTGGAGACTGAAGTTAGGCCAGCTTGGCACTTGATGTAATTCTCCTTGGAATTTGCCCTTTTT
GAGTTTGGATCTTGGTTCATTCTCAAGCCTCAGACAGTGGTTCAAAGTTTTTTTCTTCCATTTCAGGTGT
CGTGACGTACGGCCACCATGACCGAGTACAAGCCCACGGTGCGCCTCGCCACCCGCGACGACGTCCCCAG
GGCCGTACGCACCCTCGCCGCCGCGTTCGCCGACTACCCCGCCACGCGCCACACCGTCGATCCGGACCGC
CACATCGAGCGGGTCACCGAGCTGCAAGAACTCTTCCTCACGCGCGTCGGGCTCGACATCGGCAAGGTGT
GGGTCGCGGACGACGGCGCCGCCGTGGCGGTCTGGACCACGCCGGAGAGCGTCGAAGCGGGGGCGGTGTT
CGCCGAGATCGGCCCGCGCATGGCCGAGTTGAGCGGTTCCCGGCTGGCCGCGCAGCAACAGATGGAAGGC
CTCCTGGCGCCGCACCGGCCCAAGGAGCCCGCGTGGTTCCTGGCCACCGTCGGAGTCTCGCCCGACCACC
AGGGCAAGGGTCTGGGCAGCGCCGTCGTGCTCCCCGGAGTGGAGGCGGCCGAGCGCGCCGGGGTGCCCGC
CTTCCTGGAGACCTCCGCGCCCCGCAACCTCCCCTTCTACGAGCGGCTCGGCTTCACCGTCACCGCCGAC
GTCGAGGTGCCCGAAGGACCGCGCACCTGGTGCATGACCCGCAAGCCCGGTGCCTGAACGCGTTAAGTCG
ACAATCAACCTCTGGATTACAAAATTTGTGAAAGATTGACTGGTATTCTTAACTATGTTGCTCCTTTTAC
GCTATGTGGATACGCTGCTTTAATGCCTTTGTATCATGCTATTGCTTCCCGTATGGCTTTCATTTTCTCC
TCCTTGTATAAATCCTGGTTGCTGTCTCTTTATGAGGAGTTGTGGCCCGTTGTCAGGCAACGTGGCGTGG
TGTGCACTGTGTTTGCTGACGCAACCCCCACTGGTTGGGGCATTGCCACCACCTGTCAGCTCCTTTCCGG
GACTTTCGCTTTCCCCCTCCCTATTGCCACGGCGGAACTCATCGCCGCCTGCCTTGCCCGCTGCTGGACA
GGGGCTCGGCTGTTGGGCACTGACAATTCCGTGGTGTTGTCGGGGAAATCATCGTCCTTTCCTTGGCTGC
TCGCCTGTGTTGCCACCTGGATTCTGCGCGGGACGTCCTTCTGCTACGTCCCTTCGGCCCTCAATCCAGC
GGACCTTCCTTCCCGCGGCCTGCTGCCGGCTCTGCGGCCTCTTCCGCGTCTTCGCCTTCGCCCTCAGACG
AGTCGGATCTCCCTTTGGGCCGCCTCCCCGCGTCGACTTTAAGACCAATGACTTACAAGGCAGCTGTAGA
TCTTAGCCACTTTTTAAAAGAAAAGGGGGGACTGGAAGGGCTAATTCACTCCCAACGAAGACAAGATCTG
CTTTTTGCTTGTACTGGGTCTCTCTGGTTAGACCAGATCTGAGCCTGGGAGCTCTCTGGCTAACTAGGGA
ACCCACTGCTTAAGCCTCAATAAAGCTTGCCTTGAGTGCTTCAAGTAGTGTGTGCCCGTCTGTTGTGTGA
CTCTGGTAACTAGAGATCCCTCAGACCCTTTTAGTCAGTGTGGAAAATCTCTAGCAGTACGTATAGTAGT
TCATGTCATCTTATTATTCAGTATTTATAACTTGCAAAGAAATGAATATCAGAGAGTGAGAGGAACTTGT
TTATTGCAGCTTATAATGGTTACAAATAAAGCAATAGCATCACAAATTTCACAAATAAAGCATTTTTTTC
ACTGCATTCTAGTTGTGGTTTGTCCAAACTCATCAATGTATCTTATCATGTCTGGCTCTAGCTATCCCGC
CCCTAACTCCGCCCATCCCGCCCCTAACTCCGCCCAGTTCCGCCCATTCTCCGCCCCATGGCTGACTAAT
TTTTTTTATTTATGCAGAGGCCGAGGCCGCCTCGGCCTCTGAGCTATTCCAGAAGTAGTGAGGAGGCTTT
TTTGGAGGCCTAGGGACGTACCCAATTCGCCCTATAGTGAGTCGTATTACGCGCGCTCACTGGCCGTCGT
TTTACAACGTCGTGACTGGGAAAACCCTGGCGTTACCCAACTTAATCGCCTTGCAGCACATCCCCCTTTC
GCCAGCTGGCGTAATAGCGAAGAGGCCCGCACCGATCGCCCTTCCCAACAGTTGCGCAGCCTGAATGGCG
AATGGG
[124 nt withheld, positions 3367-3490]
C
[91 nt withheld, positions 3492-3582]
A
[49 nt withheld, positions 3584-3632]
CCTTTGACGTTGGAGTCCACGTTCTTT
[37 nt withheld, positions 3660-3696]
ACCCTATCTCGGTCTATTCTTTTGATTTATAAGGGATTTTGCCGATTTCGGCCTATTGGTTAAAAAATGA
GCTGATTTAACAAAAATTTAACGCGAATTTTAACAAAATATTAACGCTTACAATTTAGGTGGCACTTTTC
GGGGAAATGTGCGCGGAACCCCTATTTGTTTATTTTTCTAAATACATTCAAATATGTATCCGCTCATGAG
ACAATAACCCTGATAAATGCTTCAATAATATTGAAAAAGGAAGAGTATGAGTATTCAACATTTCCGTGTC
GCCCTTATTCCCTTTTTTGCGGCATTTTGCCTTCCTGTTTTTGCTCACCCAGAAACGCTGGTGAAAGTAA
AAGATGCTGAAGATCAGTTGGGTGCACGAGTGGGTTACATCGAACTGGATCTCAACAGCGGTAAGATCCT
TGAGAGTTTTCGCCCCGAAGAACGTTTTCCAATGATGAGCACTTTTAAAGTTCTGCTATGTGGCGCGGTA
TTATCCCGTATTGACGCCGGGCAAGAGCAACTCGGTCGCCGCATACACTATTCTCAGAATGACTTGGTTG
AGTACTCACCAGTCACAGAAAAGCATCTTACGGATGGCATGACAGTAAGAGAATTATGCAGTGCTGCCAT
AACCATGAGTGATAACACTGCGGCCAACTTACTTCTGACAACGATCGGAGGACCGAAGGAGCTAACCGCT
TTTTTGCACAACATGGGGGATCATGTAACTCGCCTTGATCGTTGGGAACCGGAGCTGAATGAAGCCATAC
CAAACGACGAGCGTGACACCACGATGCCTGTAGCAATGGCAACAACGTTGCGCAAACTATTAACTGGCGA
ACTACTTACTCTAGCTTCCCGGCAACAATTAATAGACTGGATGGAGGCGGATAAAGTTGCAGGACCACTT
CTGCGCTCGGCCCTTCCGGCTGGCTGGTTTATTGCTGATAAATCTGGAGCCGGTGAGCGTGGGTCTCGCG
GTATCATTGCAGCACTGGGGCCAGATGGTAAGCCCTCCCGTATCGTAGTTATCTACACGACGGGGAGTCA
GGCAACTATGGATGAACGAAATAGACAGATCGCTGAGATAGGTGCCTCACTGATTAAGCATTGGTAACTG
TCAGACCAAGTTTACTCATATATACTTTAGATTGATTTAAAACTTCATTTTTAATTTAAAAGGATCTAGG
TGAAGATCCTTTTTGATAATCTCATGACCAAAATCCCTTAACGTGAGTTTTCGTTCCACTGAGCGTCAGA
CCCCGTAGAAAAGATCAAAGGATCTTCTTGAGATCCTTTTTTTCTGCGCGTAATCTGCTGCTTGCAAACA
AAAAAACCACCGCTACCAGCGGTGGTTTGTTTGCCGGATCAAGAGCTACCAACTCTTTTTCCGAAGGTAA
CTGGCTTCAGCAGAGCGCAGATACCAAATACTGTTCTTCTAGTGTAGCCGTAGTTAGGCCACCACTTCAA
GAACTCTGTAGCACCGCCTACATACCTCGCTCTGCTAATCCTGTTACCAGTGGCTGCTGCCAGTGGCGAT
AAGTCGTGTCTTACCGGGTTGGACTCAAGACGATAGTTACCGGATAAGGCGCAGCGGTCGGGCTGAACGG
GGGGTTCGTGCACACAGCCCAGCTTGGAGCGAACGACCTACACCGAACTGAGATACCTACAGCGTGAGCT
ATGAGAAAGCGCCACGCTTCCCGAAGGGAGAAAGGCGGACAGGTATCCGGTAAGCGGCAGGGTCGGAACA
GGAGAGCGCACGAGGGAGCTTCCAGGGGGAAACGCCTGGTATCTTTATAGTCCTGTCGGGTTTCGCCACC
TCTGACTTGAGCGTCGATTTTTGTGATGCTCGTCAGGGGGGCGGAGCCTATGGAAAAACGCCAGCAACGC
GGCCTTTTTACGGTTCCTGGCCTTTTGCTGGCCTTTTGCTCACATGTTCTTTCCTGCGTTATCCCCTGAT
TCTGTGGATAACCGTATTACCGCCTTTGAGTGAGCTGATACCGCTCGCCGCAGCCGAACGACCGAGCGCA
GCGAGTCAGTGAGCGAGGAAGCGGAAGAGCGCCCAATACGCAAACCGCCTCTCCCCGCGCGTTGGCCGAT
TCATTAATGCAGCTGGCACGACAGGTTTCCCGACTGGAAAGCGGGCAGTGAGCGCAACGCAATTAATGTG
AGTTAGCTCACTCATTAGGCACCCCAGGCTTTACACTTTATGCTTCCGGCTCGTATGTTGTGTGGAATTG
TGAGCGGATAACAATTTCACACAGGAAACAGCTATGACCATGATTACGCCAAGCGCGCAATTAACCCTCA
CTAAAGGGAACAAAAGCTGGAGCTGCAAGCTTAATGTAGTCTTATGCAATACTCTTGTAGTCTTGCAACA
TGGTAACGATGAGTTAGCAACATGCCTTACAAGGAGAGAAAAAGCACCGTGCATGCCGATTGGTGGAAGT
AAGGTGGTACGATCGTGCCTTATTAGGAAGGCAACAGACGGGTCTGACATGGATTGGACGAACCACTGAA
TTGCCGCATTGCAGAGATATTGTATTTAAGTGCCTAGCTCGATACATAAACGGGTCTCTCTGGTTAGACC
AGATCTGAGCCTGGGAGCTCTCTGGCTAACTAGGGAACCCACTGCTTAAGCCTCAATAAAGCTTGCCTTG
AGTGCTTCAAGTAGTGTGTGCCCGTCTGTTGTGTGACTCTGGTAACTAGAGATCCCTCAGACCCTTTTAG
TCAGTGTGGAAAATCTCTAGCAGTGGCGCCCGAACAGGGACTTGAAAGCGAAAGGGAAACCAGAGGAGCT
CTCTCGACGCAGGACTCGGCTTGCTGAAGCGCGCACGGCAAGAGGCGAGGGGCGGCGACTGGTGAGTACG
CCAAAAATTTTGACTAGCGGAGGCTAGAAGGAGAGAGATGGGTGCGAGAGCGTCAGTATTAAGCGGGGGA
GAATTAGATCGCGATGGGAAAAAATTCGGTTAAGGCCAGGGGGAAAGAAAAAATATAAATTAAAACATAT
AGTATGGGCAAGCAGGGAGCTAGAACGATTCGCAGTTAATCCTGGCCTGTTAGAAACATCAGAAGGCTGT
AGACAAATACTGGGACAGCTACAACCATCCCTTCAGACAGGATCAGAAGAACTTAGATCATTATATAATA
CAGTAGCAACCCTCTATTGTGTGCATCAAAGGATAGAGATAAAAGACACCAAGGAAGCTTTAGACAAGAT
AGAGGAAGAGCAAAACAAAAGTAAGACCACCGCACAGCAAGCGGCCGCTGATCTTCAGACCTGGAGGAGG
AGATATGAGGGACAATTGGAGAAGTGAATTATATAAATATAAAGTAGTAAAAATTGAACCATTAGGAGTA
GCACCCACCAAGGCAAAGAGAAGAGTGGTGCAGAGAGAAAAAAGAGCAGTGGGAATAGGAGCTTTGTTCC
TTGGGTTCTTGGGAGCAGCAGGAAGCACTATGGGCGCAGCGTCAATGACGCTGACGGTACAGGCCAGACA
ATTATTGTCTGGTATAGTGCAGCAGCAGAACAATTTGCTGAGGGCTATTGAGGCGCAACAGCATCTGTTG
CAACTCACAGTCTGGGGCATCAAGCAGCTCCAGGCAAGAATCCTGGCTGTGGAAAGATACCTAAAGGATC
AACAGCTCCTGGGGATTTGGGGTTGCTCTGGAAAACTCATTTGCACCACTGCTGTGCCTTGGAATGCTAG
TTGGAGTAATAAATCTCTGGAACAGATTTGGAATCACACGACCTGGATGGAGTGGGACAGAGAAATTAAC
AATTACACAAGCTTAATACACTCCTTAATTGAAGAATCGCAAAACCAGCAAGAAAAGAATGAACAAGAAT
TATTGGAATTAGATAAATGGGCAAGTTTGTGGAATTGGTTTAACATAACAAATTGGCTGTGGTATATAAA
ATTATTCATAATGATAGTAGGAGGCTTGGTAGGTTTAAGAATAGTTTTTGCTGTACTTTCTATAGTGAAT
AGAGTTAGGCAGGGATATTCACCATTATCGTTTCAGACCCACCTCCCAACCCCGAGGGGACCCAGAGAGG
GCCTATTTCCCATGATTCCTTCATATTTGCATATACGATACAAGGCTGTTAGAGAGATAATTAGAATTAA
TTTGACTGTAAACACAAAGATATTAGTACAAAATACGTGACGTAGAAAGTAATAATTTCTTGGGTAGTTT
GCAGTTTTAAAATTATGTTTTAAAATGGACTATCATATGCTTACCGTAACTTGAAAGTATTTCGATTTCT
TGGCTTTATATATCTTGTGGAAAGGACGAAACACCGGCGGACGCAGGGGCGTTCAAGTTTTAGAGCTAGA
AATAGCAAGTTAAAATAAGGCTAGTCCGTTATCAACTTGAAAAAGTGGCACCGAGTCGGTGCTTTTTTAA
GCTTGGCGTAACTAGATCTTGAGACAAATGGCAGTATTCATCCACAATTTTAAAAGAAAAGGGGGGATTG
GGGGGTACAGTGCAGGGGAAAGAATAGTAGACATAATAGCAACAGACATACAAACTAAAGAATTACAAAA
ACAAATTACAAAAATTCAAAATTTTCGGGTTTATTACAGGGACAGCAGAGATCCACTTTGGCGCCGGCTC
GAGGGGG
Features (pLannotate 1.2.2; 29 found; start..end, strand, type, name):
     14..80      +  CDS            small t antigen (fragment): SV40 (simian virus 40) small t antigen
    106..317     +  promoter       EF-1α core promoter: core promoter for human elongation factor EF-1α
    318..1256    +  intron         EF-1α intron A: intron upstream of the start codon of human EF-1α
   1278..1877    +  CDS            PuroR (fragment): puromycin N-acetyltransferase; pac from Streptomyces; confers resistance to puromycin
   1893..2481    +  misc_feature   WPRE: woodchuck hepatitis virus posttranscriptional regulatory element
   2532..2551    +  misc_feature   cPPT/CTS (fragment): central polypurine tract and central termination sequence of HIV-1
   2553..2786    +  LTR            3' LTR (ΔU3): self-inactivating 3' long terminal repeat (LTR) from HIV-1
   2864..2985    +  polyA_signal   SV40 poly(A) signal: SV40 polyadenylation signal
   3025..3160    +  rep_origin     SV40 ori: SV40 origin of replication
   3181..3199    -  promoter       T7 promoter: promoter for bacteriophage T7 RNA polymerase
   3207..3362    +  CDS            lacZα (fragment): LacZα fragment of β-galactosidase; lacZ fragment
   3367..3795    +  rep_origin     f1 ori (sequence partly withheld): f1 bacteriophage origin of replication; arrow indicates direction of (+) strand synthesis
   3848..3952    +  promoter       AmpR promoter: bla
   3953..4813    +  CDS            AmpR: β-lactamase; bla; confers resistance to ampicillin, carbenicillin, and related antibiotics
   4984..5572    +  rep_origin     ori: high-copy-number ColE1/pMB1/pBR322/pUC origin of replication
   5755..5847    +  CDS            lacI (fragment): lac repressor; lacI; The lac repressor binds to the lac operator to inhibit transcription in E. coli. This inhibition can be relieved by adding lactose or isopropyl-β-D-thiogalactopyranoside (IPTG).
   5860..5881    +  protein_bind   CAP binding site: CAP binding activates transcription in the presence of cAMP. E. coli catabolite activator protein
   5896..5926    +  promoter       lac promoter: promoter for the E. coli lac operon
   5934..5950    +  protein_bind   lac operator: The lac repressor binds to the lac operator to inhibit transcription in E. coli. This inhibition can be relieved by adding lactose or isopropyl-β-D-thiogalactopyranoside (IPTG). lac repressor encoded by lacI
   5995..6013    +  promoter       T3 promoter: promoter for bacteriophage T3 RNA polymerase
   6041..6267    +  promoter       RSV promoter: Rous sarcoma virus enhancer/promoter
   6268..6448    +  LTR            5' LTR (truncated): truncated 5' long terminal repeat (LTR) from HIV-1
   6495..6620    +  misc_feature   HIV-1 Ψ: packaging signal of human immunodeficiency virus type 1
   6604..6967    +  CDS            HIV-1 gag (fragment): gag protein from human immunodeficiency virus 1; gag
   7113..7346    +  misc_feature   RRE: The Rev response element (RRE) of HIV-1 allows for Rev-dependent mRNA export from the nucleus to the cytoplasm.
   7723..7749    +  CDS            Rev (fragment): human immunodeficiency virus 1 (HIV-1) Rev protein; rev; enhances nuclear export of unspliced and incompletely spliced viral mRNAs
   7753..7993    +  promoter       U6 promoter: RNA polymerase III promoter for human U6 snRNA
   8023..8098    +  misc_RNA       gRNA scaffold: guide RNA scaffold for the Streptococcus pyogenes CRISPR/Cas9 system
   8154..8271    +  misc_feature   cPPT/CTS: central polypurine tract and central termination sequence of HIV-1
