[The description below was written by a language model from this plasmid's Addgene catalogue record and pLannotate feature annotations shown in this document.]
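Description:
PRKAR2B gRNA (BRDN0001147301) is a third-generation lentiviral CRISPR guide plasmid built on the lentiGuide-Puro backbone and designed to target human PRKAR2B, which encodes the RII-beta regulatory subunit of cAMP-dependent protein kinase. The assembled sequence is about 8.3 kb. It is propagated in E. coli as a high-copy plasmid through a ColE1/pUC-type origin with ampicillin resistance (bla). An f1 origin, lac promoter/operator remnants, T3 and T7 promoters and an SV40 origin are also carried over from the backbone.

The lentiviral transfer cassette begins with an RSV promoter fused to a truncated HIV-1 5' LTR, which makes genomic RNA production independent of Tat. This is followed by the Ψ packaging signal with a partial gag sequence and the Rev response element for Rev-dependent nuclear export. It ends in a ΔU3 self-inactivating 3' LTR followed by an SV40 polyadenylation signal. Within these boundaries, a human U6 RNA polymerase III promoter drives the PRKAR2B-specific spacer joined to the Streptococcus pyogenes Cas9 guide RNA scaffold. A cPPT/CTS element, which aids nuclear import of the viral genome, lies downstream of the scaffold. Next, the EF-1α core promoter with its intron A expresses puromycin N-acetyltransferase for selection of transduced mammalian cells, and a WPRE enhances transcript expression.

The plasmid does not encode Cas9, so it must be paired with a separate Cas9 vector or used in cells that already express the nuclease. The guide was designed against the PRKAR2B reference transcript and belongs to a human kinome guide collection. Its expected use is knockout of PRKAR2B in human cells by lentiviral delivery.
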