Addgene plasmid #76150: PRKAR2B gRNA (BRDN0001147301)
Purpose: 3rd generation lentiviral gRNA plasmid targeting human PRKAR2B
Depositing lab: John Doench & David Root. Depositing organization: Broad Institute. Publication: Optimized sgRNA design to maximize activity and minimize off-target effects of CRISPR-Cas9. Doench JG, Fusi N, Sullender M, Hegde M, Vaimberg EW, Donovan KF, Smith I, Tothova Z, Wilen C, Orchard R, Virgin HW, Listgarten J, Root DE. Nat Biotechnol. 2016 Jan 18. doi: 10.1038/nbt.3437. PubMed 26780180.
Backbone
  Vector backbone: lentiGuide-Puro
  Backbone manufacturer: Zhang Lab (Addgene plasmid # 52963)
  Vector type: Mammalian Expression, Lentiviral, CRISPR
  Selectable markers: Puromycin
Growth in bacteria
  Bacterial resistance: Ampicillin, 100 μg/mL
  Growth temperature: 37°C
  Growth strain: DH5alpha
  Copy number: High Copy
Gene/Insert
  Gene/Insert name: PRKAR2B (alt names: PRKAR2B; NM_002736.2)
  gRNA/shRNA sequence: GCGGACGCAGGGGCGTTCAA
  Species: H. sapiens (human)
  Entrez Gene: PRKAR2B (a.k.a. PRKAR2, RII-BETA)
  Promoter: hU6
  Cloning method: Unknown
  Sequencing primers: 5′ U6-F; 3′ pS2-R
Terms and licenses: Academic/Nonprofit Terms; Industry Terms: Not Available to Industry
Depositor comments: The gRNA was designed to target the following Genbank reference sequence(s): NM_002736.2. Note that this plasmid does NOT contain Cas9. It should be used in conjunction with lentiCas9-Blast (Addgene #52962) or otherwise with cell lines already expressing Cas9. Browse the full kinome gRNA library at http://www.addgene.org/pooled-library/broadgpp-human-kinome/ or visit http://www.broadinstitute.org/rnai/public/ for detailed protocols and information.
How to cite: PRKAR2B gRNA (BRDN0001147301) was a gift from John Doench & David Root (Addgene plasmid # 76150 ; http://n2t.net/addgene:76150 ; RRID:Addgene_76150)
