>Addgene plasmid #76150 | PRKAR2B gRNA (BRDN0001147301) | depositor partial sequence | sequence record 143610 | Target Sequence
GCGGACGCAGGGGCGTTCAA
