>Addgene plasmid #76150 | PRKAR2B gRNA (BRDN0001147301) | addgene partial sequence | sequence record 185283 | hU6-F
GTAGAAAGTAATAATTTCTTGGGTAGTTTGCAGTTTTAAAATTATGTTTTAAAATGGACTATCATATGCT
TACCGTAACTTGAAAGTATTTCGATTTCTTGGCTTTATATATCTTGTGGAAAGGACGAAACACCGGCGGA
CGCAGGGGCGTTCAAGTTTTAGAGCTAGAAATAGCAAGTTAAAATAAGGCTAGTCCGTTATCAACTTGAA
AAAGTGGCACCGAGTCGGTGCTTTTTTAAGCTTGGCGTAACTAGATCTTGAGACAAATGGCAGTATTCAT
CCACAATTTTAAAAGAAAAGGGGGGATTGGGGGGTACAGTGCAGGGGAAAGAATAGTAGACATAATAGCA
ACAGACATACAAACTAAAGAATTACAAAAACAAATTACAAAAATTCAAAATTTTCGGGTTTATTACAGGG
ACAGCAGAGATCCACTTTGGCGCCGGCTCGAGGGGGCCCGGGTGCAAAGATGGATAAAGTTTTAAACAGA
GAGGAATCTTTGCAGCTAATGGACCTTCTAGGTCTTGAAAGGAGTGGGAATTGGCTCCGGTGCCCGTCAG
TGGGCAGAGC
